Addgene plasmid #104963: pAAV2/2
Purpose: NOTE: An improved version of this plasmid is now available. See Addgene plasmid #232199.
Depositing lab: Melina Fan. Depositing organization: Addgene.
Backbone
  Vector backbone: pUC19 with additional elements
  Total vector size (bp): 7468
  Vector type: Mammalian Expression, AAV
Growth in bacteria
  Bacterial resistance: Ampicillin, 100 μg/mL
  Growth temperature: 37°C
  Growth strain: NEB Stable
  Copy number: High Copy
Gene/Insert
  Gene/Insert name: Rep2/Cap2
  Species: parvovirus
  Insert size (bp): 4090
  Promoter: p5
  Cloning method: Unknown
  Sequencing primers: 5′ M13 Reverse
Terms and licenses: Academic/Nonprofit Terms; Industry Terms
Depositor comments: NOTE: An improved version of this plasmid is now available: https://www.addgene.org/232199/. Contains the p5 promoter upstream of RepCap as well as the p5 promoter downstream of RepCap in the 3' orientation. This configuration of promoters has been shown to improve viral production yields.
How to cite: pAAV2/2 was a gift from Melina Fan (Addgene plasmid # 104963)
