[The description below was written by a language model from this plasmid's Addgene catalogue record and pLannotate feature annotations shown in this document.]
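Description:
pAAV2/2 is a 7,468 bp AAV packaging (Rep/Cap helper) plasmid built on a pUC19-derived backbone with additional elements. It supplies the adeno-associated virus serotype 2 replication and capsid genes in trans for recombinant AAV production in mammalian cells. It is maintained in E. coli at high copy through the ColE1/pUC origin and selected with ampicillin via the β-lactamase gene and its native promoter. An f1 phage origin and remnants of the lac region (lacZα fragment, lac promoter and operator, CAP binding site, a lacI fragment and partial multiple cloning sites) are carried over from the cloning backbone. An FRT site is also annotated near the polylinker remnants, but the record gives no purpose for it.

The payload is a roughly 4.1 kb Rep2/Cap2 insert of parvoviral origin. The automated annotation identifies the AAV2 VP1 capsid open reading frame, from which the VP1, VP2 and VP3 capsid variants derive, and the Rep52 coding region, which is involved in packaging single-stranded genomes into preformed capsids. The larger Rep proteins and the promoters are not individually annotated, although unannotated sequence lies upstream of Rep52. According to the depositor, a p5 promoter sits upstream of Rep/Cap and a second p5 copy lies downstream of the cassette, an arrangement reported to improve viral yields. No inverted terminal repeats are annotated, consistent with a helper that is not itself packaged. Such plasmids are typically co-transfected with an ITR-flanked transfer vector and adenoviral helper functions to make AAV2-capsid vectors. The repository notes that an improved version of this plasmid now supersedes it.
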