Features (pLannotate 1.2.2; 14 found; start..end, strand, type, name):
    170..758     -  rep_origin     ori: high-copy-number ColE1/pMB1/pBR322/pUC origin of replication
    929..1789    -  CDS            AmpR: β-lactamase; bla; confers resistance to ampicillin, carbenicillin, and related antibiotics
   1790..1894    -  promoter       AmpR promoter: bla
   1921..2376    +  rep_origin     f1 ori (sequence partly withheld): f1 bacteriophage origin of replication; arrow indicates direction of (+) strand synthesis
   2380..2535    -  CDS            lacZα (fragment): LacZα fragment of β-galactosidase; lacZ fragment
   2864..5068    -  CDS            VP1 (sequence partly withheld): CAPSD_AAV2S - Experimental evidence at protein level: Swiss-Prot protein existence level 1. Capsid protein self-assembles to form an icosahedral capsid with a T=1 symmetry, about 22 nm in diameter, and consisting of 60 copies of three size variants of the capsid protein VP1, VP2 and VP3 which differ in their N-terminus. The capsid encapsulates the genomic ssDNA. Binds to host cell heparan sulfate and uses host ITGA5-ITGB1 as coreceptor on the cell surface to provide virion attachment to target cell. This attachment induces virion internalization predominantly through clathrin-dependent endocyt
   5088..6278    -  CDS            Rep52: REP52_AAV2S - Experimental evidence at protein level: Swiss-Prot protein existence level 1. Plays a critical role during packaging of viral DNA into empty capsids, where they are thought to be part of the packaging motor complex. The single stranded genomic DNA is packaged in a 3' to 5' direction and requires the association between viral DNA and Rep40. Regulates host PKA activity by interacting with host PRKX as a mechanism to interfere with helper virus propagation and to promote its own replication. From Adeno-associated virus 2 (isolate Srivastava/1982) (AAV-2).
   7086..7102    -  misc_feature   MCS (fragment): pUC18/19 multiple cloning site
   7109..7156    -  protein_bind   FRT: FLP-mediated recombination occurs in the 8-bp core sequence TCTAGAAA (Turan and Bode, 2011). FLP recombinase from the Saccharomyces cerevisiae 2μ plasmid
   7164..7193    -  misc_feature   MCS (fragment): pBluescript multiple cloning site
   7260..7276    -  protein_bind   lac operator: The lac repressor binds to the lac operator to inhibit transcription in E. coli. This inhibition can be relieved by adding lactose or isopropyl-β-D-thiogalactopyranoside (IPTG). lac repressor encoded by lacI
   7284..7314    -  promoter       lac promoter: promoter for the E. coli lac operon
   7329..7350    -  protein_bind   CAP binding site: CAP binding activates transcription in the presence of cAMP. E. coli catabolite activator protein
   7363..7455    -  CDS            lacI (fragment): lac repressor; lacI; The lac repressor binds to the lac operator to inhibit transcription in E. coli. This inhibition can be relieved by adding lactose or isopropyl-β-D-thiogalactopyranoside (IPTG).
>Addgene plasmid #104963 | pAAV2/2 | addgene full sequence | sequence record 372962 | Addgene NGS Result
CGCTCACTGACTCGCTGCGCTCGGTCGTTCGGCTGCGGCGAGCGGTATCAGCTCACTCAAAGGCGGTAAT
ACGGTTATCCACAGAATCAGGGGATAACGCAGGAAAGAACATGTGAGCAAAAGGCCAGCAAAAGGCCAGG
AACCGTAAAAAGGCCGCGTTGCTGGCGTTTTTCCATAGGCTCCGCCCCCCTGACGAGCATCACAAAAATC
GACGCTCAAGTCAGAGGTGGCGAAACCCGACAGGACTATAAAGATACCAGGCGTTTCCCCCTGGAAGCTC
CCTCGTGCGCTCTCCTGTTCCGACCCTGCCGCTTACCGGATACCTGTCCGCCTTTCTCCCTTCGGGAAGC
GTGGCGCTTTCTCATAGCTCACGCTGTAGGTATCTCAGTTCGGTGTAGGTCGTTCGCTCCAAGCTGGGCT
GTGTGCACGAACCCCCCGTTCAGCCCGACCGCTGCGCCTTATCCGGTAACTATCGTCTTGAGTCCAACCC
GGTAAGACACGACTTATCGCCACTGGCAGCAGCCACTGGTAACAGGATTAGCAGAGCGAGGTATGTAGGC
GGTGCTACAGAGTTCTTGAAGTGGTGGCCTAACTACGGCTACACTAGAAGAACAGTATTTGGTATCTGCG
CTCTGCTGAAGCCAGTTACCTTCGGAAAAAGAGTTGGTAGCTCTTGATCCGGCAAACAAACCACCGCTGG
TAGCGGTGGTTTTTTTGTTTGCAAGCAGCAGATTACGCGCAGAAAAAAAGGATCTCAAGAAGATCCTTTG
ATCTTTTCTACGGGGTCTGACGCTCAGTGGAACGAAAACTCACGTTAAGGGATTTTGGTCATGAGATTAT
CAAAAAGGATCTTCACCTAGATCCTTTTAAATTAAAAATGAAGTTTTAAATCAATCTAAAGTATATATGA
GTAAACTTGGTCTGACAGTTACCAATGCTTAATCAGTGAGGCACCTATCTCAGCGATCTGTCTATTTCGT
TCATCCATAGTTGCCTGACTCCCCGTCGTGTAGATAACTACGATACGGGAGGGCTTACCATCTGGCCCCA
GTGCTGCAATGATACCGCGAGACCCACGCTCACCGGCTCCAGATTTATCAGCAATAAACCAGCCAGCCGG
AAGGGCCGAGCGCAGAAGTGGTCCTGCAACTTTATCCGCCTCCATCCAGTCTATTAATTGTTGCCGGGAA
GCTAGAGTAAGTAGTTCGCCAGTTAATAGTTTGCGCAACGTTGTTGCCATTGCTACAGGCATCGTGGTGT
CACGCTCGTCGTTTGGTATGGCTTCATTCAGCTCCGGTTCCCAACGATCAAGGCGAGTTACATGATCCCC
CATGTTGTGCAAAAAAGCGGTTAGCTCCTTCGGTCCTCCGATCGTTGTCAGAAGTAAGTTGGCCGCAGTG
TTATCACTCATGGTTATGGCAGCACTGCATAATTCTCTTACTGTCATGCCATCCGTAAGATGCTTTTCTG
TGACTGGTGAGTACTCAACCAAGTCATTCTGAGAATAGTGTATGCGGCGACCGAGTTGCTCTTGCCCGGC
GTCAATACGGGATAATACCGCGCCACATAGCAGAACTTTAAAAGTGCTCATCATTGGAAAACGTTCTTCG
GGGCGAAAACTCTCAAGGATCTTACCGCTGTTGAGATCCAGTTCGATGTAACCCACTCGTGCACCCAACT
GATCTTCAGCATCTTTTACTTTCACCAGCGTTTCTGGGTGAGCAAAAACAGGAAGGCAAAATGCCGCAAA
AAAGGGAATAAGGGCGACACGGAAATGTTGAATACTCATACTCTTCCTTTTTCAATATTATTGAAGCATT
TATCAGGGTTATTGTCTCATGAGCGGATACATATTTGAATGTATTTAGAAAAATAAACAAATAGGGGTTC
CGCGCACATTTCCCCGAAAAGTGCCACCTG
[124 nt withheld, positions 1921-2044]
C
[91 nt withheld, positions 2046-2136]
A
[49 nt withheld, positions 2138-2186]
CCTTTGACGTTGGAGTCCACGTTCTT
[37 nt withheld, positions 2213-2249]
ACCCTATCTCGGTCTATTCTTTTGATTTATAAGGGATTTTGCCGATTTCGGCCTATTGGTTAAAAAAATG
AGCTGATTTAACAAAAATTTAACGCGAATTTTAACAAAATATTAACGCTTACAATTTCCATTCGCCATTC
AGGCTGCGCAACTGTTGGGAAGGGCGATCGGTGCGGGCCTCTTCGCTATTACGCCAGCTGGCGAAAGGGG
GATGTGCTGCAAGGCGATTAAGTTGGGTAACGCCAGGGTTTTCCCAGTCACGACGTTGTAAAACGACGGC
CAGTGAGCGCGCCAGCGCTCGTTCAAACCTCCCGCTCAAAATGGAGACCCTGCGTGCTCACTCGGGCTTA
AATACCCAGCGTGACCACATGGTGTCGCAAAATGTCGCAAAACACTCACGTGACCTCTAATACAGGACTC
TCCCTAACCCTATGACGTAATTCACGTCACGACTCCACCCCTCCGCCCGCTGTTTAAACGCCCGGGCTGT
AGTTAATGATTAACCCGCCATGCTACTTATCTACGTAGCCATGGAAACTAGATAAGAAAGAAATACGCAG
AGACCAAAGTTCAACTGAAACGAATTAAACGGTTTATTGATTAACAAGCAATTACAGATTACGAGTCAGG
TATCTGGTGCCAATGGGGCGAGGCTCTGAATACACGCCATTAGTGTCCACAGTAAAGTCCACATTAACAG
ACTTGTTGTAGTTGGAAGTGTACTGAATTTCGGGATTCCAGCGTTTGCTGTTTTCCTTCTGCAGCTCCCA
CTCGATCTCCACGCTGACCTGTCCCGTGGAGTACTGTGTGATGAAGGAAGCAAACTTTGCCGCACTGAAG
GTGGTCGAAGGATTCGCAGGTACCGGGGTGTTCTTGATGAGAATCTGTGGAGGAGGGTGTTTAAGTCCGA
ATCCACCCATGAGGGGAGAGGGGTGAAAATGTCCGTCCGTGTGTGGAATCTTTGCCCAGATGGGCCCCTG
AAGGTACACATCTCTGTCCTGCCAGACCATGCCTGGAAGAACGCCTTGTGTGTTGACATCTGCGGTAGCT
GCTTGTCTGTTGCCTCTCTGGAGGTTGGTAGATACAGAACCATACTGCTCCGTAGCCACGGGATTGGTTG
TCCTGATTTCCTCTTCGTCTGTAATCATGACCTTTTCAATGTCCACATTTGTTTTCTCTGAGCCTTGCTT
CCCAAAGATGAGAACCCCGCTCTGAGGAAAAAACTTTTCTTCATCGTCCTTGTGGCTTGCCATGGCCGGG
CCCGGATTCACCAGAGAGTCTCTGCCATTGAGGTGGTACTTGGTAGCTCCAGTCCACGAGTATTCACTGT
TGTTGTTATCCGCAGATGTCTTTGATACTCGCTGCTGGCGGTAACAGGGTCCAGGAAGCCAGTTCCTAGA
CTGGTCCCGAATGTCACTCGCTCCGGCCTGAGAAAACTGAAGCCTTGACTGCGTGGTGGTTCCACTTGGA
GTGTTTGTTCTGCTCAAGTAATACAGGTACTGGTCGATGAGAGGATTCATGAGACGGTCCAGACTCTGGC
TGTGAGCGTAGCTGCTGTGGAAAGGAACGTCCTCAAAAGTGTAGCTGAAGGTAAAGTTGTTTCCGGTACG
CAGCATCTGAGAAGGAAAGTACTCCAGGCAGTAAAATGAAGAGCGTCCTACTGCCTGACTCCCGTTGTTC
A
[609 nt withheld, positions 3931-4539]
CAGTCTGACCAAAATTCAATCTTTTTCTTGCAGGCTGCTGGCCCGCCTTTCCGGTTCCCGAGGAGGAGTC
TGGCTCCACAGGAGAGTGCTCTACCGGCCTCTTTTTTCCCGGAGCCGTCTTAACAGGTTCCTCAACCAGG
CCCAGAGGTTCAAGAACCCTCTTTTTCGCCTGGAAGACTGCTCGTCCGAGGTTGCCCCCAAAAGACGTAT
CTTCTTTAAGGCGCTCCTGAAACTCCGCGTCGGCGTGGTTGTACTTGAGGTACGGGTTGTCTCCGCTGTC
GAGCTGCCGGTCGTAGGCTTTGTCGTGCTCGAGGGCCGCGGCGTCTGCCTCGTTGACCGGCTCTCCCTTG
TCGAGTCCGTTGAAGGGTCCGAGGTACTTGTACCCAGGAAGCACAAGACCCCTGCTGTCGTCCTTATGCC
GCTCTGCGGGCTTTGGTGGTGGTGGGCCAGGTTTGAGCTTCCACCACTGTCTTATTCCTTCAGAGAGAGT
GTCCTCGAGCCAATCTGGAAGATAACCATCGGCAGCCATACCTGATTTAAATCATTTATTGTTCAAAGAT
GCAGTCATCCAAATCCACATTGACCAGATCGCAGGCAGTGCAAGCGTCTGGCACCTTTCCCATGATATGA
TGAATGTAGCACAGTTTCTGATACGCCTTTTTGACGACAGAAACGGGTTGAGATTCTGACACGGGAAAGC
ACTCTAAACAGTCTTTCTGTCCGTGAGTGAAGCAGATATTTGAATTCTGATTCATTCTCTCGCATTGTCT
GCAGGGAAACAGCATCAGATTCATGCCCACGTGACGAGAACATTTGTTTTGGTACCTGTCTGCGTAGTTG
ATCGAAGCTTCCGCGTCTGACGTCGATGGCTGCGCAACTGACTCGCGCACCCGTTTGGGCTCACTTATAT
CTGCGTCACTGGGGGCGGGTCTTTTCTTGGCTCCACCCTTTTTGACGTAGAATTCATGCTCCACCTCAAC
CACGTGATCCTTTGCCCACCGGAAAAAGTCTTTGACTTCCTGCTTGGTGACCTTCCCAAAGTCATGATCC
AGACGGCGGGTGAGTTCAAATTTGAACATCCGGTCTTGCAACGGCTGCTGGTGTTCGAAGGTCGTTGAGT
TCCCGTCAATCACGGCGCACATGTTGGTGTTGGAGGTGACGATCACGGGAGTCGGGTCTATCTGGGCCGA
GGACTTGCATTTCTGGTCCACGCGCACCTTGCTTCCTCCGAGAATGGCTTTGGCCGACTCCACGACCTTG
GCGGTCATCTTCCCCTCCTCCCACCAGATCACCATCTTGTCGACACAGTCGTTGAAGGGAAAGTTCTCAT
TGGTCCAGTTTACGCACCCGTAGAAGGGCACAGTGTGGGCTATGGCCTCCGCGATGTTGGTCTTCCCGGT
AGTTGCAGGCCCAAACAGCCAGATGGTGTTCCTCTTGCCGAACTTTTTCGTGGCCCATCCCAGAAAGACG
GAAGCCGCATATTGGGGATCGTACCCGTTTAGTTCCAAAATTTTATAAATCCGATTGCTGGAAATGTCCT
CCACGGGCTGCTGGCCCACCAGGTAGTCGGGGGCGGTTTTAGTCAGGCTCATAATCTTTCCCGCATTGTC
CAAGGCAGCCTTGATTTGGGACCGCGAGTTGGAGGCCGCATTGAAGGAGATGTATGAGGCCTGGTCCTCC
TGGATCCACTGCTTCTCCGAGGTAATCCCCTTGTCCACGAGCCACCCGACCAGCTCCATGTACCTGGCTG
AAGTTTTTGATCTGATCACCGGCGCATCAGAATTGGGATTCTGATTCTCTTTGTTCTGCTCCTGCGTCTG
CGACACGTGCGTCAGATGCTGCGCCACCAACCGTTTACGCTCCGTGAGATTCAAACAGGCGCTTAAATAC
TGTTCCATATTAGTCCACGCCCACTGGAGCTCAGGCTGGGTTTTGGGGAGCAAGTAATTGGGGATGTAGC
ACTCATCCACCACCTTGTTCCCGCCTCCGGCGCCATTTCTGGTCTTTGTGACCGCGAACCAGTTTGGCAA
AGTCGGCTCGATCCCGCGGTAAATTCTCTGAATCAGTTTTTCGCGAATCTGACTCAGGAAACGTCCCAAA
ACCATGGATTTCACCCCGGTGGTTTCCACGAGCACGTGCATGTGGAAGTAGCTCTCTCCCTTCTCAAATT
GCACAAAGAAAAGGGCCTCCGGGGCCTTACTCACACGGCGCCATTCCGTCAGAAAGTCGCGCTGCAGCTT
CTCGGCCACGGTCAGGGGTGCCTGCTCAATCAGATTCAGATCCATGTCAGAATCTGGCGGCAACTCCCAT
TCCTTCTCGGCCACCCAGTTCACAAAGCTGTCAGAAATGCCGGGCAGATGCTCGTCAAGGTCGCTGGGGA
CCTTAATCACAATCTCGTAAAACCCCGGCATGGCGGCTGCGCGTTCAAACCTCCCGCTTCAAAATGGAGA
CCCTGCGTGCTCACTCGGGCTTAAATACCCAGCGTGACCACATGGTGTCGCAAAATGTCGCAAAACACTC
ACGTGACCTCTAATACAGGACTCTAGGGGTACCGAGCTCGAATAGATCAGAAGTTCCTATACTTTCTAGA
GAATAGGAACTTCGGAATAGGAACTTCTGATCTTCCGGGGGATCCACTAGTTCTAGAGCGGCCGGCGCGG
GGCGTTAACGATATCGGCGCGCTTGGCGTAATCATGGTCATAGCTGTTTCCTGTGTGAAATTGTTATCCG
CTCACAATTCCACACAACATACGAGCCGGAAGCATAAAGTGTAAAGCCTGGGGTGCCTAATGAGTGAGCT
AACTCACATTAATTGCGTTGCGCTCACTGCCCGCTTTCCAGTCGGGAAACCTGTCGTGCCAGCTGCATTA
ATGAATCGGCCAACGCGCGGGGAGAGGCGGTTTGCGTATTGGGCGCTCTTCCGCTTCCT
